>Addgene plasmid #212445 | pTwist-SARS-CoV-2 Spike-deltaC18 L452Q (CAA) | addgene full sequence | sequence record 432779 | Addgene NGS Result
ATGTTTGTGTTCCTCGTTCTCCTGCCCCTCGTTTCTTCCCAATGCGTGAACCTCACAACTAGAACGCAGC
TCCCACCCGCTTACACGAACTCTTTTACTCGTGGAGTATACTATCCCGATAAAGTCTTTAGGTCCAGTGT
CCTTCATTCTACTCAAGACCTTTTCCTGCCATTCTTCTCAAATGTCACCTGGTTCCATGCTATCCACGTT
TCTGGCACCAACGGAACTAAACGATTTGATAATCCCGTCTTGCCATTTAACGATGGCGTATACTTTGCCT
CAACGGAGAAGTCCAACATTATCCGGGGATGGATATTTGGCACCACCCTGGACTCCAAGACACAGTCTCT
CCTCATTGTGAACAACGCCACCAATGTCGTCATCAAAGTCTGTGAATTTCAATTTTGTAACGATCCCTTT
CTCGGGGTTTATTATCATAAGAATAACAAGTCTTGGATGGAGTCAGAGTTCCGCGTTTACAGTTCCGCTA
ACAACTGTACTTTTGAGTACGTTTCCCAACCATTTCTCATGGATCTTGAAGGGAAGCAAGGCAACTTCAA
GAATCTCCGCGAATTTGTGTTTAAGAATATAGACGGCTACTTCAAAATTTATAGCAAGCATACCCCGATA
AATCTGGTTCGGGATCTCCCTCAAGGCTTCTCCGCGTTGGAACCCCTCGTGGACTTGCCGATTGGCATCA
ACATCACCCGGTTCCAAACCCTTCTTGCCCTTCATCGAAGCTACCTCACGCCTGGCGACAGTAGTAGTGG
TTGGACAGCGGGCGCAGCAGCCTACTATGTGGGATATTTGCAACCACGCACCTTTCTTCTCAAATATAAC
GAAAACGGAACAATTACCGATGCCGTAGACTGTGCCCTCGATCCCCTGTCCGAAACTAAATGCACACTCA
AGTCCTTCACAGTTGAGAAAGGCATATACCAAACCAGTAACTTCCGCGTCCAACCCACCGAATCCATTGT
TCGATTCCCTAACATCACCAATTTGTGTCCTTTCGGTGAAGTATTTAATGCCACTCGATTTGCATCAGTT
TATGCCTGGAATCGCAAGCGAATATCAAATTGTGTTGCAGATTATAGTGTCCTGTATAATAGCGCATCAT
TCAGCACTTTTAAGTGTTATGGGGTCAGCCCTACGAAATTGAATGACTTGTGTTTTACCAACGTTTACGC
AGATTCTTTCGTCATACGCGGCGACGAAGTCCGACAGATTGCACCGGGGCAAACCGGAAAGATAGCAGAC
TATAATTATAAGTTGCCGGATGACTTCACCGGCTGCGTTATAGCATGGAACTCCAATAATCTCGATTCAA
AAGTCGGCGGCAACTATAATTATCAATACCGCCTGTTTCGCAAGTCAAATCTGAAGCCCTTTGAACGTGA
CATCTCCACCGAAATTTATCAAGCTGGCAGCACCCCATGTAATGGAGTGGAAGGGTTTAACTGTTATTTT
CCCCTTCAATCATACGGATTTCAACCAACAAATGGGGTGGGCTATCAACCATATCGGGTGGTAGTCTTGA
GCTTTGAGCTGCTCCACGCACCGGCTACAGTTTGCGGACCGAAGAAAAGCACTAACCTGGTGAAGAATAA
ATGTGTGAACTTCAACTTTAATGGGCTCACCGGAACAGGGGTGCTGACAGAATCAAACAAGAAATTTCTC
CCTTTTCAACAATTTGGTAGAGACATTGCCGATACCACAGATGCCGTCCGCGATCCGCAAACACTGGAAA
TCCTCGATATAACACCCTGTAGCTTCGGCGGGGTCAGCGTGATAACTCCCGGAACGAACACATCCAACCA
AGTGGCTGTCCTGTATCAAGATGTCAACTGTACCGAAGTCCCTGTGGCGATACACGCCGACCAACTGACA
CCCACCTGGAGAGTCTACTCAACAGGTTCCAATGTCTTTCAAACTAGAGCGGGTTGTCTCATTGGCGCTG
AGCATGTCAATAATTCATACGAATGTGATATTCCTATTGGGGCAGGAATCTGTGCGTCTTATCAAACTCA
AACGAACTCACCACGGCGCGCTCGCTCAGTAGCCAGCCAGTCCATAATCGCCTATACCATGAGTCTCGGG
GCTGAGAACTCCGTGGCTTATTCAAACAATTCCATCGCAATCCCAACTAACTTTACCATTAGCGTTACCA
CGGAAATCTTGCCCGTCAGCATGACTAAGACGAGCGTAGACTGTACGATGTATATCTGTGGGGATTCCAC
CGAGTGTAGCAACCTCTTGCTTCAATACGGGTCTTTCTGTACTCAACTCAACCGAGCATTGACCGGAATT
GCGGTCGAACAAGACAAGAATACCCAAGAGGTGTTCGCACAAGTAAAGCAAATATACAAAACGCCGCCAA
TCAAAGATTTTGGCGGGTTTAATTTTAGCCAAATACTGCCAGACCCATCTAAGCCTTCAAAACGCAGCTT
TATCGAGGATCTGCTGTTCAACAAAGTTACGTTGGCTGACGCGGGTTTCATTAAGCAGTATGGGGATTGT
TTGGGAGACATTGCGGCCCGCGACCTTATCTGTGCTCAAAAATTCAATGGGTTGACAGTTCTGCCCCCTC
TGCTCACTGATGAGATGATTGCACAGTATACATCAGCATTGTTGGCAGGAACCATTACATCCGGCTGGAC
TTTTGGCGCGGGTGCGGCCCTTCAAATACCTTTCGCTATGCAAATGGCTTACAGATTCAATGGGATTGGT
GTCACGCAAAATGTATTGTATGAAAATCAGAAGCTGATCGCTAATCAATTTAACAGCGCGATTGGCAAGA
TCCAAGATTCACTGTCAAGCACAGCGTCCGCCCTCGGCAAACTCCAAGATGTTGTGAATCAAAACGCCCA
GGCCCTGAATACCCTCGTGAAGCAACTGAGTTCTAACTTCGGCGCAATCTCCAGCGTCCTCAACGACATA
TTGTCCAGACTTGATAAGGTGGAAGCCGAGGTGCAAATTGATCGGCTCATCACAGGCAGGCTCCAGTCAC
TCCAAACTTATGTGACACAACAGTTGATCCGGGCTGCTGAGATACGAGCAAGCGCCAACCTGGCCGCCAC
TAAAATGTCAGAGTGCGTGCTCGGGCAGTCCAAACGGGTTGACTTTTGTGGCAAGGGCTATCACTTGATG
TCCTTCCCCCAATCCGCCCCACATGGAGTGGTCTTTCTCCACGTCACTTATGTCCCTGCTCAAGAGAAGA
ACTTTACGACAGCTCCAGCAATCTGTCACGATGGCAAAGCGCACTTTCCCAGGGAAGGCGTTTTCGTCAG
TAATGGCACGCATTGGTTTGTGACCCAAAGGAATTTCTATGAACCCCAAATCATAACCACTGACAATACA
TTTGTCTCAGGCAACTGTGATGTGGTCATTGGGATCGTGAACAACACGGTATATGATCCCCTGCAACCCG
AGTTGGATAGCTTCAAAGAGGAATTGGATAAATACTTTAAGAATCATACTTCACCCGATGTTGATCTCGG
GGACATATCAGGAATAAATGCAAGTGTCGTCAACATTCAGAAAGAGATTGATCGCCTTAATGAGGTCGCC
AAGAACTTGAATGAATCTTTGATCGACTTGCAAGAACTGGGCAAATACGAACAATATATTAAATGGCCCT
GGTACATTTGGTTGGGCTTTATCGCCGGACTTATAGCTATCGTTATGGTCACAATTATGTTGTGCTGTAT
GACTAGCTGTTGTTCCTGCTTGAAAGGATGTTGCAGTTGCGGATCTTGTTGTAAATAAAGGATCCTCTAG
AAGTTGTCTCCTCCTGCACTGACTGACTGATACAATCGATTTCTGGATCCGCAGGCCTAATCAACCTCTG
GATTACAAAATTTGTGAAAGATTGACTGGTATTCTTAACTATGTTGCTCCTTTTACGCTATGTGGATACG
CTGCTTTAATGCCTTTGTATCATGCTATTGCTTCCCGTATGGCTTTCATTTTCTCCTCCTTGTATAAATC
CTGGTTGCTGTCTCTTTATGAGGAGTTGTGGCCCGTTGTCAGGCAACGTGGCGTGGTGTGCACTGTGTTT
GCTGACGCAACCCCCACTGGTTGGGGCATTGCCACCACCTGTCAGCTCCTTTCCGGGACTTTCGCTTTCC
CCCTCCCTATTGCCACGGCGGAACTCATCGCCGCCTGCCTTGCCCGCTGCTGGACAGGGGCTCGGCTGTT
GGGCACTGACAATTCCGTGGTGTTGTCGGGGAAGCTGACGTCCTTTCCATGGCTGCTCGCCTGTGTTGCC
ACCTGGATTCTGCGCGGGACGTCCTTCTGCTACGTCCCTTCGGCCCTCAATCCAGCGGACCTTCCTTCCC
GCGGCCTGCTGCCGGCTCTGCGGCCTCTTCCGCGTCTTCGCCTTCGCCCTCAGACGAGTCGGATCTCCCT
TTGGGCCGCCTCCCCGCCTGTCTAGCTTGACTGACTGAGATACAGCGTACCTTCAGCTCACAGACATGAT
AAGATACATTGATGAGTTTGGACAAACCACAACTAGAATGCAGTGAAAAAAATGCTTTATTTGTGAAATT
TGTGATGCTATTGCTTTATTTGTAACCATTATAAGCTGCAATAAACAAGTTAACAACAACAATTGCATTC
ATTTTATGTTTCAGGTTCAGGGGGAGGTGTGGGAGGTTTTTTAAAGCAAGTAAAACCTCTACAAATGTGG
TATTGGCCCATCTCTATCGGTATCGTAGCATAACCCCTTGGGGCCTCTAAACGGGTCTTGAGGGGTTTTT
TGTGCCCCTCGGGCCGGATTGCTATCTACCGGCATTGGCGCAGAAAAAAATGCCTGATGCGACGCTGCGC
GTCTTATACTCCCACATATGCCAGATTCAGCAACGGATACGGCTTCCCCAACTTGCCCACTTCCATACGT
GTCCTCCTTACCAGAAATTTATCCTTAAGGTCGTCAGCTATCCTGCAGGCGATCTCTCGATTTCGATCAA
GACATTCCTTTAATGGTCTTTTCTGGACACCACTAGGGGTCAGAAGTAGTTCATCAAACTTTCTTCCCTC
CCTAATCTCATTGGTTACCTTGGGCTATCGAAACTTAATTAAGCGATCTGCATCTCAATTAGTCAGCAAC
CATAGTCCCGCCCCTAACTCCGCCCATCCCGCCCCTAACTCCGCCCAGTTCCGCCCATTCTCCGCCCCAT
CGCTGACTAATTTTTTTTATTTATGCAGAGGCCGAGGCCGCCTCGGCCTCTGAGCTATTCCAGAAGTAGT
GAGGAGGCTTTTTTGGAGGCCTAGGCTTTTGCAAAGGAGGTAGCCAACATGATTGAACAAGATGGATTGC
ACGCAGGTTCTCCCGCCGCTTGGGTGGAGAGGCTATTCGGCTATGACTGGGCACAACAGACAATCGGCTG
CTCTGATGCCGCCGTGTTCCGGCTGTCAGCGCAGGGGCGCCCGGTTCTTTTTGTCAAGACCGACCTGTCC
GGTGCCCTGAATGAACTCCAGGACGAGGCAGCGCGGCTATCGTGGCTGGCCACGACGGGCGTTCCTTGCG
CAGCTGTGCTCGACGTTGTCACTGAAGCGGGAAGGGACTGGCTGCTATTGGGCGAAGTGCCGGGGCAGGA
TCTCCTGTCATCTCACCTTGCTCCTGCCGAGAAAGTATCCATCATGGCTGATGCAATGCGGCGGCTGCAT
ACGCTTGATCCGGCTACCTGCCCATTCGACCACCAAGCGAAACATCGCATCGAGCGAGCACGTACTCGGA
TGGAAGCCGGTCTTGTCGATCAGGATGATCTGGACGAAGAGCATCAGGGGCTCGCGCCAGCCGAACTGTT
CGCCAGGCTCAAGGCGCGGATGCCCGACGGCGAGGATCTCGTCGTGACCCACGGCGATGCCTGCTTGCCG
AATATCATGGTGGAAAATGGCCGCTTTTCTGGATTCATCGACTGTGGCCGGCTGGGTGTGGCGGACCGCT
ATCAGGACATAGCGTTGGCTACCCGTGATATTGCTGAAGAGCTTGGCGGCGAATGGGCTGACCGCTTCCT
CGTGCTTTACGGTATCGCCGCTCCCGATTCGCAGCGCATCGCCTTCTATCGCCTTCTTGACGAGTTCTTC
TAGTATGTAAGCCCTGTGCCTTCTAGTTGCCAGCCATCTGTTGTTTGCCCCTCCCCCGTGCCTTCCTTGA
CCCTGGAAGGTGCCACTCCCACTGTCCTTTCCTAATAAAATGAGGAAATTGCATCGCATTGTCTGAGTAG
GTGTCATTCTATTCTGGGGGGTGGGGTGGGGCAGGACAGCAAGGGGGAGGATTGGGAAGACAATAGCAGG
CATGCTGGGGATGCGGTGGGCTCTATGGTTAATTAACCAGTCAAGTCAGCTACTTGGCGAGATCGACTTG
TCTGGGTTTCGACTACGCTCAGAATTGCGTCAGTCAAGTTCGATCTGGTCCTTGCTATTGCACCCGTTCT
CCGATTACGAGTTTCATTTAAATCATGTGAGCAAAAGGCCAGCAAAAGGCCAGGAACCGTAAAAAGGCCG
CGTTGCTGGCGTTTTTCCATAGGCTCCGCCCCCCTGACGAGCATCACAAAAATCGACGCTCAAGTCAGAG
GTGGCGAAACCCGACAGGACTATAAAGATACCAGGCGTTTCCCCCTGGAAGCTCCCTCGTGCGCTCTCCT
GTTCCGACCCTGCCGCTTACCGGATACCTGTCCGCCTTTCTCCCTTCGGGAAGCGTGGCGCTTTCTCATA
GCTCACGCTGTAGGTATCTCAGTTCGGTGTAGGTCGTTCGCTCCAAGCTGGGCTGTGTGCACGAACCCCC
CGTTCAGCCCGACCGCTGCGCCTTATCCGGTAACTATCGTCTTGAGTCCAACCCGGTAAGACACGACTTA
TCGCCACTGGCAGCAGCCACTGGTAACAGGATTAGCAGAGCGAGGTATGTAGGCGGTGCTACAGAGTTCT
TGAAGTGGTGGCCTAACTACGGCTACACTAGAAGAACAGTATTTGGTATCTGCGCTCTGCTGAAGCCAGT
TACCTTCGGAAAAAGAGTTGGTAGCTCTTGATCCGGCAAACAAACCACCGCTGGTAGCGGTGGTTTTTTT
GTTTGCAAGCAGCAGATTACGCGCAGAAAAAAAGGATCTCAAGAAGATCCTTTGATCTTTTCTACGGGGT
CTGACGCTCAGTGGAACGAAAACTCACGTTAAGGGATTTTGGTCATGAGATTATCAAAAAGGATCTTCAC
CTAGATCCTTTTAAATTAAAAATGAAGTTTTAAATCAATCTAAAGTATATATGAGTAAACTTGGTCTGAC
AGTTACCAATGCTTAATCAGTGAGGCACCTATCTCAGCGATCTGTCTATTTCGTTCATCCATAGTTGCAT
TTAAATTTCCGAACTCTCCAAGGCCCTCGTCGGAAAATCTTCAAACCTTTCGTCCGATCCATCTTGCAGG
CTACCTCTCGAACGAACTATCGCAAGTCTCTTGGCCGGCCTTGCGCCTTGGCTATTGCTTGGCAGCGCCT
ATCGCCAGGTATTACTCCAATCCCGAATATCCGAGATCGGGATCACCCGAGAGAAGTTCAACCTACATCC
TCAATCCCGATCTATCCGAGATCCGAGGAATATCGAAATCGGGGCGCGCCTGGTGTACCGAGAACGATCC
TCTCAGTGCGAGTCTCGACGATCCATATCGTTGCTTGGCAGTCAGCCAGTCGGAATCCAGCTTGGGACCC
AGGAAGTCCAATCGTCAGATATTGTACTCAAGCCTGGTCACGGCAGCGTACCGATCTGTTTAAACCTAGA
TATTGATAGTCTGATCGGTCAACGTATAATCGAGTCCTAGCTTTTGCAAACATCTATCAAGAGACAGGAT
CAGCAGGAGGCTTTCGCATGAGTATTCAACATTTCCGTGTCGCCCTTATTCCCTTTTTTGCGGCATTTTG
CCTTCCTGTTTTTGCTCACCCAGAAACGCTGGTGAAAGTAAAAGATGCTGAAGATCAGTTGGGTGCGCGA
GTGGGTTACATCGAACTGGATCTCAACAGCGGTAAGATCCTTGAGAGTTTTCGCCCCGAAGAACGCTTTC
CAATGATGAGCACTTTTAAAGTTCTGCTATGTGGCGCGGTATTATCCCGTATTGACGCCGGGCAAGAGCA
ACTCGGTCGCCGCATACACTATTCTCAGAATGACTTGGTTGAGTATTCACCAGTCACAGAAAAGCATCTT
ACGGATGGCATGACAGTAAGAGAATTATGCAGTGCTGCCATAACCATGAGTGATAACACTGCGGCCAACT
TACTTCTGACAACGATTGGAGGACCGAAGGAGCTAACCGCTTTTTTGCACAACATGGGGGATCATGTAAC
TCGCCTTGATCGTTGGGAACCGGAGCTGAATGAAGCCATACCAAACGACGAGCGTGACACCACGATGCCT
GTAGCAATGGCAACAACCTTGCGTAAACTATTAACTGGCGAACTACTTACTCTAGCTTCCCGGCAACAGT
TGATAGACTGGATGGAGGCGGATAAAGTTGCAGGACCACTTCTGCGCTCGGCCCTTCCGGCTGGCTGGTT
TATTGCTGATAAATCTGGAGCCGGTGAGCGTGGGTCTCGCGGTATCATTGCAGCACTGGGGCCAGATGGT
AAGCCCTCCCGTATCGTAGTTATCTACACGACGGGGAGTCAGGCAACTATGGATGAACGAAATAGACAGA
TCGCTGAGATAGGTGCCTCACTGATTAAGCATTGGTAACCGATTCTAGGTGCATTGGCGCAGAAAAAAAT
GCCTGATGCGACGCTGCGCGTCTTATACTCCCACATATGCCAGATTCAGCAACGGATACGGCTTCCCCAA
CTTGCCCACTTCCATACGTGTCCTCCTTACCAGAAATTTATCCTTAAGATCCCGAATCGTTTAAACTCGA
CTCTGGCTCTATCGAATCTCCGTCGTTTCGAGCTTACGCGAACAGCCGTGGCGCTCATTTGCTCGTCGGG
CATCGAATCTCGTCAGCTATCGTCAGCTTACCTTTTTGGCAGCGATCGCGGCTCCCGACATCTTGGACCA
TTAGCTCCACAGGTATCTTCTTCCCTCTAGTGGTCATAACAGCAGCTTCAGCTACCTCTCAATTCAAAAA
ACCCCTCAAGACCCGTTTAGAGGCCCCAAGGGGTTATGCTATCAATCGTTGCGTTACACACACAAAAAAC
CAACACACATCCATCTTCGATGGATAGCGATTTTATTATCTAACTGCTGATCGAGTGTAGCCAGATCTAG
TAATCAATTACGGGGTCATTAGTTCATAGCCCATATATGGAGTTCCGCGTTACATAACTTACGGTAAATG
GCCCGCCTGGCTGACCGCCCAACGACCCCCGCCCATTGACGTCAATAATGACGTATGTTCCCATAGTAAC
GCCAATAGGGACTTTCCATTGACGTCAATGGGTGGAGTATTTACGGTAAACTGCCCACTTGGCAGTACAT
CAAGTGTATCATATGCCAAGTACGCCCCCTATTGACGTCAATGACGGTAAATGGCCCGCCTGGCATTATG
CCCAGTACATGACCTTATGGGACTTTCCTACTTGGCAGTACATCTACGTATTAGTCATCGCTATTACCAT
GCTGATGCGGTTTTGGCAGTACATCAATGGGCGTGGATAGCGGTTTGACTCACGGGGATTTCCAAGTCTC
CACCCCATTGACGTCAATGGGAGTTTGTTTTGGCACCAAAATCAACGGGACTTTCCAAAATGTCGTAACA
ACTCCGCCCCATTGACGCAAATGGGCGGTAGGCGTGTACGGTGGGAGGTCTATATAAGCAGAGCTGGTTT
AGTGAACCGTCAGATCGCCTGGAGACGCCATCCACGCTGTTTTGACCTCCATAGAAGACACCGGGACCGA
TCCAGCCTCCCCTCGAAGCTTACATGTGGTACCGAGCTCGGATCCTGAGAACTTCAGGGTGAGTCTATGG
GACCCTTGATGTTTTCTTTCCCCTTCTTTTCTATGGTTAAGTTCATGTCATAGGAAGGGGAGAAGTAACA
GGGTACACATATTGACCAAATCAGGGTAATTTTGCATTTGTAATTTTAAAAAATGCTTTCTTCTTTTAAT
ATACTTTTTTGTTTATCTTATTTCTAATACTTTCCCTAATCTCTTTCTTTCAGGGCAATAATGATACAAT
GTATCATGCCTCTTTGCACCATTCTAAAGAATAACAGTGATAATTTCTGGGTTAAGGCAATAGCAATATT
TCTGCATATAAATATTTCTGCATATAAATTGTAACTGATGTAAGAGGTTTCATATTGCTAATAGCAGCTA
CAATCCAGCTACCATTCTGCTTTTATTTTATGGTTGGGATAAGGCTGGATTATTCTGAGTCCAAGCTAGG
CCCTTTTGCTAATCATGTTCATACCTCTTATCTTCCTCCCACAGCTCCTGGGCAACGTGCTGGTCTGTGT
GCTGGCCCATCACTTTGGCAAAGGCGGCCGCC
Features (pLannotate 1.2.2; 21 found; start..end, strand, type, name):
      1..3765    +  CDS            S: SPIKE_SARS2 - Experimental evidence at protein level: Swiss-Prot protein existence level 1. [Spike glycoprotein]: May down-regulate host tetherin (BST2) by lysosomal degradation, thereby counteracting its antiviral activity. From Severe acute respiratory syndrome coronavirus 2 (2019-nCoV) (SARS-CoV-2).
   3839..4427    +  misc_feature   WPRE: woodchuck hepatitis virus posttranscriptional regulatory element
   4480..4601    -  polyA_signal   SV40 poly(A) signal: SV40 polyadenylation signal
   4624..4693    -  CDS            large T antigen (fragment): large T antigen from SV40 (simian virus 40)
   4716..4762    +  terminator     T7 terminator: transcription terminator for bacteriophage T7 RNA polymerase
   4792..4928    +  terminator     rrnG terminator: transcription terminator from the E. coli ribosomal RNA rrnG operon (Albrechtsen et al., 1991)
   4973..5044    +  misc_feature   3' β-globin insulator: insulator downstream of the human β-globin locus (Farrell et al., 2002)
   5089..5285    +  promoter       SV40 promoter: SV40 early promoter
   5299..6090    +  CDS            neo: KKA2_KLEPN - Also known as kan, nptII. Experimental evidence at protein level: Swiss-Prot protein existence level 1. Resistance to kanamycin, neomycin, paromomycin, ribostamycin, butirosin and gentamicin B. From Klebsiella pneumoniae.
   6104..6328    +  polyA_signal   bGH poly(A) signal: bovine growth hormone polyadenylation signal
   6524..7112    -  rep_origin     ori: high-copy-number ColE1/pMB1/pBR322/pUC origin of replication
   7284..7348    -  CDS            bla(M) (fragment): β-lactamase lacking the signal sequence; bla(M); allows cytosolic expression of β-lactamase
   7858..8718    +  CDS            AmpR: β-lactamase; bla; confers resistance to ampicillin, carbenicillin, and related antibiotics
   8731..8867    +  terminator     rrnG terminator: transcription terminator from the E. coli ribosomal RNA rrnG operon (Albrechtsen et al., 1991)
   9019..9090    +  misc_feature   5' β-globin insulator: insulator upstream of the human β-globin locus (Farrell et al., 2002)
   9095..9141    -  terminator     T7 terminator: transcription terminator for bacteriophage T7 RNA polymerase
   9159..9207    -  polyA_signal   poly(A) signal: synthetic polyadenylation signal
   9288..9591    +  enhancer       CMV enhancer: human cytomegalovirus immediate early enhancer
   9664..9681    -  promoter       CMV promoter (fragment): human cytomegalovirus (CMV) immediate early promoter
   9744..9795    +  promoter       CMVd2 promoter: truncated human cytomegalovirus (CMV) immediate early promoter that yields moderately reduced expression relative to the full-length promoter
   9929..10404   +  intron         β-globin intron: internally truncated intron from human β-globin
