[The description below was written by a language model from this plasmid's Addgene catalogue record and pLannotate feature annotations shown in this document.]
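Description:
pTwist-SARS-CoV-2 Spike-deltaC18 L452Q (CAA) is a mammalian expression plasmid built on the Twist pTwist-CMV-BetaGlobin-WPRE-Neo backbone and designed to supply a mutant SARS-CoV-2 spike glycoprotein for pseudovirus production. It is a 10,462 nt high-copy plasmid that replicates in E. coli from a ColE1/pUC-type origin and is selected with ampicillin through a β-lactamase gene. A separate SV40 early promoter–neo–bGH poly(A) cassette provides the option of neomycin-class selection in mammalian cells.

The payload is a spike open reading frame of about 3.8 kb carrying the L452Q substitution. The "deltaC18" in the name indicates removal of the last 18 C-terminal residues, a truncation commonly used to improve spike incorporation into pseudotyped particles, and the "(CAA)" presumably denotes the codon used for the glutamine, although the record explains neither. The catalogue lists the promoter as CAG, but the annotated sequence instead shows a CMV enhancer with CMV promoter segments followed by a truncated human β-globin intron, which matches the backbone name. The promoter entry should therefore be read with caution. The intron and a downstream WPRE are standard elements for boosting transcript processing and expression, and an SV40 polyadenylation signal lies after the WPRE, annotated on the reverse strand. Short β-globin insulator elements, together with T7 and rrnG terminators and a synthetic poly(A) signal, flank the expression unit and help isolate it from neighbouring transcription.

The plasmid has no viral packaging elements, so it serves as the envelope-expression component, co-transfected with other vectors to make spike-pseudotyped particles. The associated study concerns SARS-CoV-2 escape from mRNA vaccine-induced antibody immunity.
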