Addgene plasmid #212445: pTwist-SARS-CoV-2 Spike-deltaC18 L452Q (CAA)
Purpose: Encodes SARS-CoV-2 spike L452Q for pseudovirus production
Depositing lab: Alejandro Balazs. Depositing organization: Massachusetts General Hospital. Publication: Ongoing evolution of SARS-CoV-2 drives escape from mRNA vaccine-induced humoral immunity. Roederer AL, Cao Y, Denis KS, Sheehan ML, Li CJ, Lam EC, Gregory DJ, Poznansky MC, Iafrate AJ, Canaday DH, Gravenstein S, Garcia-Beltran WF, Balazs AB. medRxiv [Preprint]. 2024 Mar 7:2024.03.05.24303815. doi: 10.1101/2024.03.05.24303815. PubMed 38496628.
Backbone
  Vector backbone: pTwist-CMV-BetaGlobin-WPRE-Neo
  Backbone manufacturer: Twist
  Vector type: Mammalian Expression
Growth in bacteria
  Bacterial resistance: Ampicillin, 100 μg/mL
  Growth temperature: 37°C
  Growth strain: DH5alpha
  Copy number: High Copy
Gene/Insert
  Gene/Insert name: SARS-CoV-2 Spike L452Q
  Species: Severe acute respiratory syndrome coronavirus 2
  Mutation: L452Q
  Entrez Gene: S (a.k.a. GU280_gp02, spike glycoprotein)
  Promoter: CAG
  Cloning method: Ligation Independent Cloning
Terms and licenses: Academic/Nonprofit Terms; Industry Terms: Not Available to Industry
Depositor comments: Please visit https://www.medrxiv.org/content/10.1101/2024.03.05.24303815v1 for medRxiv preprint.
How to cite: pTwist-SARS-CoV-2 Spike-deltaC18 L452Q (CAA) was a gift from Alejandro Balazs (Addgene plasmid # 212445 ; http://n2t.net/addgene:212445 ; RRID:Addgene_212445)
